Addgene plasmid #225776: pGLU_74
Purpose: RS421 library variant 13388
Depositing lab: Nili Ostrov. Depositing organization: Cultivarium, Convergent Research. Publication: A scalable transposon mutagenesis system for non-model bacteria. Gilbert C, Leung J, Crits-Christoph A, Kang SC, Esmurria A, Fenn K, Brumwell SL, Martin-Moldes Z, Mendler K, Barnum TP, Nguyen M-A, Lee HH, Ostrov N. bioRxiv 2025.12.22.696024 10.64898/2025.12.22.696024.
Backbone
  Vector backbone: N/A
  Vector type: Synthetic Biology
Growth in bacteria
  Bacterial resistance: Chloramphenicol, 25 μg/mL
  Growth temperature: 37°C
  Growth strain: DH5alpha
  Copy number: High Copy
Gene/Insert
  Gene/Insert name: 13388_[abr]
  Species: Bacteroides fragilis YCH46
  Mutation: N/A
  Cloning method: Other
Terms and licenses: Academic/Nonprofit Terms; Industry Terms: Not Available to Industry
How to cite: pGLU_74 was a gift from Nili Ostrov (Addgene plasmid # 225776 ; http://n2t.net/addgene:225776 ; RRID:Addgene_225776)
