[The description below was written by a language model from this plasmid's Addgene catalogue record and pLannotate feature annotations shown in this document.]
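Description:
pGLU_74 is a small (about 2.3 kb) synthetic-biology plasmid that carries a single member of a part library, recorded as RS421 library variant 13388. No named backbone is given, but the annotated sequence shows a minimal E. coli cloning vector. It has a high-copy ColE1/pUC-type origin of replication and a chloramphenicol acetyltransferase (cat) gene driven by its native cat promoter and followed by the phage lambda t0 terminator. Propagation and selection therefore rely on chloramphenicol resistance in a standard cloning strain such as DH5alpha.

The insert is listed as "13388_[abr]" and is attributed to Bacteroides fragilis YCH46. The record does not explain what the element is or what "[abr]" stands for, and the automated annotation does not detect any feature that corresponds to it. The only other annotated features are short remnants of a lac operator and a lacZα coding sequence. These are probably leftovers from the cloning region of a lacZα-based vector rather than functional parts. The library element presumably lies in the unannotated sequence near these fragments, though its exact position, length and function cannot be determined from the information given.

The associated work describes a scalable transposon mutagenesis system for non-model bacteria. This suggests the plasmid serves as a storage or source vector for one sequence-defined variant intended for assembly into, or testing within, such a system. The specific role of variant 13388 is not stated in the record.
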