Features (pLannotate 1.2.2; 6 found; start..end, strand, type, name):
    379..394     -  protein_bind   lac operator (fragment): The lac repressor binds to the lac operator to inhibit transcription in E. coli. This inhibition can be relieved by adding lactose or isopropyl-β-D-thiogalactopyranoside (IPTG). lac repressor encoded by lacI
    545..1133    -  rep_origin     ori: high-copy-number ColE1/pMB1/pBR322/pUC origin of replication
   1266..1360    -  terminator     lambda t0 terminator: transcription terminator from phage lambda
   1384..2040    -  CDS            cat: CAT_ECOLX - Experimental evidence at protein level: Swiss-Prot protein existence level 1. This enzyme is an effector of chloramphenicol resistance in bacteria. From Escherichia coli. This protein is used as a marker in many commonly used cloning vectors, such as pACYC184.
   2041..2143    -  promoter       cat promoter: promoter of the E. coli cat gene encoding chloramphenicol acetyltransferase
   2218..2261    -  CDS            lacZα (fragment): LacZα fragment of β-galactosidase; lacZ fragment
>Addgene plasmid #225776 | pGLU_74 | addgene full sequence | sequence record 446974 | Addgene NGS Result
GTGACTCAGGTCTCACGTATGGCATAGGCGTTCGTTATTGTTCCGCAGCCACACGCCGTGTGAAGCTGGT
TTGTTAGATATATTTTTTTGTGTAATTTTGTAATCGTTATGCGGCAGTAATAATATACATATTAATACGA
GTTAGTAATCCTGTAGTTCTCATATGCTACGAGGAGGTATTAAAAGGTGCGTTTCGACAATGCATCTACT
GTAGTATATTATTGCTTAATCCAAAATGTGAGACCGGGATTCACATTGGATACGAGATCCGTAGATTGAT
AAGAGGACACGGAATATCCCAGGCTAGGTGGAGGCTCAGTGATGATAAGTCTGCGATGGTGGATGCATGT
GTCATGGTCATAGCTGTTTCCTGTGTGAAATTGTTATCCGCTCAGAGGGCACAATCCTATTCCGCGCTAT
CCGACAATCTCCAAGACATTAGGTGGAGTTCAGTTCGGCGTATGGCATATGTCGCTGGAAAGAACATGTG
AGCAAAAGGCCAGCAAAAGGCCAGGAACCGTAAAAAGGCCGCGTTGCTGGCGTTTTTCCATAGGCTCCGC
CCCCCTGACGAGCATCACAAAAATCGACGCTCAAGTCAGAGGTGGCGAAACCCGACAGGACTATAAAGAT
ACCAGGCGTTTCCCCCTGGAAGCTCCCTCGTGCGCTCTCCTGTTCCGACCCTGCCGCTTACCGGATACCT
GTCCGCCTTTCTCCCTTCGGGAAGCGTGGCGCTTTCTCATAGCTCACGCTGTAGGTATCTCAGTTCGGTG
TAGGTCGTTCGCTCCAAGCTGGGCTGTGTGCACGAACCCCCCGTTCAGCCCGACCGCTGCGCCTTATCCG
GTAACTATCGTCTTGAGTCCAACCCGGTAAGACACGACTTATCGCCACTGGCAGCAGCCACTGGTAACAG
GATTAGCAGAGCGAGGTATGTAGGCGGTGCTACAGAGTTCTTGAAGTGGTGGCCTAACTACGGCTACACT
AGAAGAACAGTATTTGGTATCTGCGCTCTGCTGAAGCCAGTTACCTTCGGAAAAAGAGTTGGTAGCTCTT
GATCCGGCAAACAAACCACCGCTGGTAGCGGTGGTTTTTTTGTTTGCAAGCAGCAGATTACGCGCAGAAA
AAAAGGATCTCAAGAAGATCCTTTGATCTTTTCTACGGGGTCTGACGCTCTATTCAACAAAGCCGCCGTC
CCGTCAAGTCAGCGTAAATGGGTAGGGGGCTTCAAATCGTCCCCCCATACGATATAAGTTGTTACTAGTG
CTTGGATTCTCACCAATAAAAAACGCCCGGCGGCAACCGAGCGTTCTGAACAAATCCAGATGGAGTTCTG
AGGTCATTACTGGATCTATCAACAGGAGTCCAAGCGAGCTCGATATCAAATTACGCCCCGCCCTGCCACT
CATCGCAGTACTGTTGTAATTCATTAAGCATTCTGCCGACATGGAAGCCATCACAAACGGCATGATGAAC
CTGAATCGCCAGCGGCATCAGCACCTTGTCGCCTTGCGTATAATATTTGCCCATGGTGAAAACGGGGGCG
AAGAAGTTGTCCATATTGGCCACGTTTAAATCAAAACTGGTGAAACTCACCCAGGGATTGGCTGAGACGA
AAAACATATTCTCAATAAACCCTTTAGGGAAATAGGCCAGGTTTTCACCGTAACACGCCACATCTTGCGA
ATATATGTGTAGAAACTGCCGGAAATCGTCGTGGTATTCACTCCAGAGCGATGAAAACGTTTCAGTTTGC
TCATGGAAAACGGTGTAACAAGGGTGAACACTATCCCATATCACCAGCTCACCGTCTTTCATTGCCATAC
GAAATTCCGGATGAGCATTCATCAGGCGGGCAAGAATGTGAATAAAGGCCGGATAAAACTTGTGCTTATT
TTTCTTTACGGTCTTTAAAAAGGCCGTAATATCCAGCTGAACGGTCTGGTTATAGGTACATTGAGCAACT
GACTGAAATGCCTCAAAATGTTCTTTACGATGCCATTGGGATATATCAACGGTGGTATATCCAGTGATTT
TTTTCTCCATTTTAGCTTCCTTAGCTCCTGAAAATCTCGATAACTCAAAAAATACGCCCGGTAGTGATCT
TATTTCATTATGGTGAAAGTTGGAACCTCTTACGTGCCGATCAACGTCTCATTGATACCTGAAACAAAAC
CCATCGTACGGCCAAGGAAGTCTCCAATAACTGTGATCCACCACAAGCGCCAGGGTTTTCCCAGTCACGA
CGTTGTAAAACGACGGCCAGTCATGCATAATCCGCACGCATCTGGAATAAGGAAGTGCCATTCCGCCTGA
CCT
